Addgene plasmid #199203: pHD-T2A-split-intein-Gal4[1-20]-N-int
Purpose: To create "long homology arm" (~1000bp) knock-in donor vectors for split-intein Gal4[1-20]N-int
Depositing lab: Norbert Perrimon. Depositing organization: Harvard Medical School. Publication: split-intein Gal4 provides intersectional genetic labeling that is repressible by Gal80. Ewen-Campen B, Luan H, Xu J, Singh R, Joshi N, Thakkar T, Berger B, White BH, Perrimon N. Proc Natl Acad Sci U S A. 2023 Jun 13;120(24):e2304730120. doi: 10.1073/pnas.2304730120. Epub 2023 Jun 5. PubMed 37276389.
Backbone
  Vector backbone: Derived from pCRISPaint-T2A-Gal4-3xP3-RFP
  Total vector size (bp): 4825
  Vector type: Insect Expression
Growth in bacteria
  Bacterial resistance: Ampicillin, 100 μg/mL
  Growth temperature: 37°C
  Growth strain: DH5alpha
  Copy number: Unknown
Gene/Insert
  Gene/Insert name: T2A-split-intein-Gal4[1-20]-N-int
  Species: D. melanogaster (fly)
  Insert size (bp): 1917
Terms and licenses: Academic/Nonprofit Terms; Industry Terms: Not Available to Industry
How to cite: pHD-T2A-split-intein-Gal4[1-20]-N-int was a gift from Norbert Perrimon (Addgene plasmid # 199203 ; http://n2t.net/addgene:199203 ; RRID:Addgene_199203)
