[The description below was written by a language model from this plasmid's Addgene catalogue record and pLannotate feature annotations shown in this document.]
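Description:
pHD-T2A-split-intein-Gal4[1-20]-N-int is a Drosophila knock-in donor template of about 4.8 kb, derived from pCRISPaint-T2A-Gal4-3xP3-RFP and catalogued as an insect expression vector. It is meant as a parent plasmid into which roughly 1000 bp "long" homology arms flanking a target gene are cloned, giving donors for homology-directed insertion. In bacteria it is maintained through a high-copy ColE1/pUC-type origin and selected with ampicillin via the bla gene and its promoter. The backbone also carries an f1 origin, lacZα and lac promoter/operator remnants, and flanking T7 and T3 promoters, typical of a pBluescript-style cloning vector.

The roughly 1.9 kb insert begins with a T2A peptide, named in the record though not annotated in the feature table. This would allow the payload to be co-translated with, and then released from, the endogenous protein when inserted in frame. It is followed by a short fragment of the yeast GAL4 DNA-binding domain, consistent with residues 1-20, fused to an N-terminal split-intein half; the intein itself is also not annotated. On its own this fragment should be inactive. When a complementary C-intein Gal4 component is expressed in the same cell, protein trans-splicing is expected to reconstitute full Gal4, providing intersectional labelling that remains repressible by Gal80.

Downstream is a loxP-flanked marker cassette: a minimal hsp70 promoter fragment driving DsRed-Express with SV40 sequences and polyadenylation signal. The parent plasmid's name suggests 3xP3 eye-specific control, although no 3xP3 element is annotated. The marker allows visual screening of transformants and can be excised with Cre.
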