Features (pLannotate 1.2.2; 18 found; start..end, strand, type, name):
      6..364     +  rep_origin     f1 ori (sequence partly withheld): f1 bacteriophage origin of replication; arrow indicates direction of (+) strand synthesis
    466..621     -  CDS            lacZα (fragment): LacZα fragment of β-galactosidase; lacZ fragment
    629..647     +  promoter       T7 promoter: promoter for bacteriophage T7 RNA polymerase
    800..862     +  CDS            GAL4 DNA binding domain (fragment): DNA binding domain of the GAL4 transcriptional activator; Saccharomyces cerevisiae GAL4 (truncated)
   1378..1411    -  protein_bind   loxP: Cre-mediated recombination occurs in the 8-bp core sequence (GCATACAT). Cre recombinase
   1499..1621    +  promoter       hsp70 promoter (fragment): Drosophila melanogaster hsp70Bb promoter
   1643..2317    +  CDS            DsRed-Express: DsRed-Express is a basic (constitutively fluorescent) orange fluorescent protein published in 2002, derived from Discosoma sp.. It is reported to be a rapidly-maturing tetramer with low acid sensitivity.
   2335..2418    +  CDS            large T antigen (fragment): large T antigen from SV40 (simian virus 40)
   2441..2562    +  polyA_signal   SV40 poly(A) signal: SV40 polyadenylation signal
   2592..2625    -  protein_bind   loxP: Cre-mediated recombination occurs in the 8-bp core sequence (GCATACAT). Cre recombinase
   2644..2662    -  promoter       T3 promoter: promoter for bacteriophage T3 RNA polymerase
   2707..2723    -  protein_bind   lac operator: The lac repressor binds to the lac operator to inhibit transcription in E. coli. This inhibition can be relieved by adding lactose or isopropyl-β-D-thiogalactopyranoside (IPTG). lac repressor encoded by lacI
   2731..2761    -  promoter       lac promoter: promoter for the E. coli lac operon
   2776..2797    -  protein_bind   CAP binding site: CAP binding activates transcription in the presence of cAMP. E. coli catabolite activator protein
   2810..2902    -  CDS            lacI (fragment): lac repressor; lacI; The lac repressor binds to the lac operator to inhibit transcription in E. coli. This inhibition can be relieved by adding lactose or isopropyl-β-D-thiogalactopyranoside (IPTG).
   3085..3673    -  rep_origin     ori: high-copy-number ColE1/pMB1/pBR322/pUC origin of replication
   3844..4704    -  CDS            AmpR: β-lactamase; bla; confers resistance to ampicillin, carbenicillin, and related antibiotics
   4705..4809    -  promoter       AmpR promoter: bla
>Addgene plasmid #199203 | pHD-T2A-split-intein-Gal4[1-20]-N-int | addgene full sequence | sequence record 390547 | Addgene NGS Result
ACCTG
[124 nt withheld, positions 6-129]
C
[91 nt withheld, positions 131-221]
A
[49 nt withheld, positions 223-271]
CCTTTGACGTTGGAGTCCACGTTCTTT
[37 nt withheld, positions 299-335]
ACCCTATCTCGGTCTATTCTTTTGATTTATAAGGGATTTTGCCGATTTCGGCCTATTGGTTAAAAAAATG
AGCTGATTTAACAAAAATTTAACGCGAATTTTAACAAAATATTAACGCTTACAATTTCCATTCGCCATTC
AGGCTGCGCAACTGTTGGGAAGGGCGATCGGTGCGGGCCTCTTCGCTATTACGCCAGCTGGCGAAAGGGG
GATGTGCTGCAAGGCGATTAAGTTGGGTAACGCCAGGGTTTTCCCAGTCACGACGTTGTAAAACGACGGC
CAGTGAGCGCGCGTAATACGACTCACTATAGGGCGAATTGGGTACAAGCTTCACGACCTGAGGCGCGCCG
GGCCAGTACCCAAAAAGCGGGGGGTCCGGTGGAAGCGGAGGTAGCGCGGCCGCCGAGGGCCGCGGCAGCC
TGCTGACCTGCGGCGATGTGGAGGAGAACCCCGGGCCCGCTAGCATGAAGCTACTGTCTTCTATCGAACA
AGCATGCGATATTTGCCGACTTAAAAAGCTCAAGTGCCTGGATCTGAAGACCCAGGTGCAGACCCCCCAG
GGCATGAAGGAGATCAGCAACATCCAGGTGGGCGATCTGGTGCTGAGCAACACCGGCTACAACGAGGTGC
TGAACGTGTTCCCCAAGAGCAAGAAGAAGAGCTACAAGATCACCCTGGAGGATGGCAAGGAGATCATCTG
CAGCGAGGAGCACCTGTTCCCCACCCAGACCGGCGAGATGAACATCAGCGGCGGCCTGAAGGAGGGCATG
TGCCTGTACGTGAAGGAGTAACCTCTAGAGTCGACTAAAGCCAAATAGAAATTATTCAGTTCTGGCTTAA
GTTTTTAAAAGTGATATTATTTATTTGGTTGTAACCAACCAAAAGAATGTAAATAACTAATACATAATTA
TGTTAGTTTTAAGTTAGCAACAAATTGATTTTAGCTATATTAGCTACTTGGTTAATAAATAGAATATATT
TATTTAAAGATAATTCGTTTTTATTGTCAGGGAGTGAGTTTGCTTAAAAACTCGTTTGGATCATAACTTC
GTATAATGTATGCTATACGAAGTTATCGTACGGGATCTAATTCAATTAGAGACTAATTCAATTAGAGCTA
ATTCAATTAGGATCCAAGCTTATCGATTTCGAACCCTCGACCGCCGGAGTATAAATAGAGGCGCTTCGTC
TACGGAGCGACAATTCAATTCAAACAAGCAAAGTGAACACGTCGCTAAGCGAAAGCTAAGCAAATAAACA
AGCGCAGCTGAACAAGCTAAACAATCGGCTCGAAGCCGGTCGCCACCATGGCCTCCTCCGAGGACGTCAT
CAAGGAGTTCATGCGCTTCAAGGTGCGCATGGAGGGCTCCGTGAACGGCCACGAGTTCGAGATCGAGGGC
GAGGGCGAGGGCCGCCCCTACGAGGGCACCCAGACCGCCAAGCTGAAGGTGACCAAGGGCGGCCCCCTGC
CCTTCGCCTGGGACATCCTGTCCCCCCAGTTCCAGTACGGCTCCAAGGTGTACGTGAAGCACCCCGCCGA
CATCCCCGACTACAAGAAGCTGTCCTTCCCCGAGGGCTTCAAGTGGGAGCGCGTGATGAACTTCGAGGAC
GGCGGCGTGGTGACCGTGACCCAGGACTCCTCCCTCCAGGACGGCTCCTTCATCTACAAGGTGAAGTTCA
TCGGCGTGAACTTCCCCTCCGACGGCCCCGTAATGCAGAAGAAGACTATGGGCTGGGAGGCGTCCACCGA
GCGCCTGTACCCCCGCGACGGCGTGCTGAAGGGCGAGATCCACAAGGCCCTGAAGCTGAAGGACGGCGGC
CACTACCTGGTGGAGTTCAAGTCCATCTACATGGCCAAGAAGCCCGTGCAGCTGCCCGGCTACTACTACG
TGGACTCCAAGCTGGACATCACCTCCCACAACGAGGACTACACCATCGTGGAGCAGTACGAGCGCGCCGA
GGGCCGCCACCACCTGTTCCTGTAGGGGCCGCGACTCTAGATCATAATCAGCCATACCACATTTGTAGAG
GTTTTACTTGCTTTAAAAAACCTCCCACACCTCCCCCTGAACCTGAAACATAAAATGAATGCAATTGTTG
TTGTTAACTTGTTTATTGCAGCTTATAATGGTTACAAATAAAGCAATAGCATCACAAATTTCACAAATAA
AGCATTTTTTTCACTGCATTCTAGTTGTGGTTTGTCCAAACTCATCAATGTATCTTAACCGTCTGTAAGC
AGCGAAGGCCCATACGATAACTTCGTATAATGTATGCTATACGAAGTTATGAGCTCCAGCTTTTGTTCCC
TTTAGTGAGGGTTAATTGCGCGCTTGGCGTAATCATGGTCATAGCTGTTTCCTGTGTGAAATTGTTATCC
GCTCACAATTCCACACAACATACGAGCCGGAAGCATAAAGTGTAAAGCCTGGGGTGCCTAATGAGTGAGC
TAACTCACATTAATTGCGTTGCGCTCACTGCCCGCTTTCCAGTCGGGAAACCTGTCGTGCCAGCTGCATT
AATGAATCGGCCAACGCGCGGGGAGAGGCGGTTTGCGTATTGGGCGCTCTTCCGCTTCCTCGCTCACTGA
CTCGCTGCGCTCGGTCGTTCGGCTGCGGCGAGCGGTATCAGCTCACTCAAAGGCGGTAATACGGTTATCC
ACAGAATCAGGGGATAACGCAGGAAAGAACATGTGAGCAAAAGGCCAGCAAAAGGCCAGGAACCGTAAAA
AGGCCGCGTTGCTGGCGTTTTTCCATAGGCTCCGCCCCCCTGACGAGCATCACAAAAATCGACGCTCAAG
TCAGAGGTGGCGAAACCCGACAGGACTATAAAGATACCAGGCGTTTCCCCCTGGAAGCTCCCTCGTGCGC
TCTCCTGTTCCGACCCTGCCGCTTACCGGATACCTGTCCGCCTTTCTCCCTTCGGGAAGCGTGGCGCTTT
CTCATAGCTCACGCTGTAGGTATCTCAGTTCGGTGTAGGTCGTTCGCTCCAAGCTGGGCTGTGTGCACGA
ACCCCCCGTTCAGCCCGACCGCTGCGCCTTATCCGGTAACTATCGTCTTGAGTCCAACCCGGTAAGACAC
GACTTATCGCCACTGGCAGCAGCCACTGGTAACAGGATTAGCAGAGCGAGGTATGTAGGCGGTGCTACAG
AGTTCTTGAAGTGGTGGCCTAACTACGGCTACACTAGAAGAACAGTATTTGGTATCTGCGCTCTGCTGAA
GCCAGTTACCTTCGGAAAAAGAGTTGGTAGCTCTTGATCCGGCAAACAAACCACCGCTGGTAGCGGTGGT
TTTTTTGTTTGCAAGCAGCAGATTACGCGCAGAAAAAAAGGATCTCAAGAAGATCCTTTGATCTTTTCTA
CGGGGTCTGACGCTCAGTGGAACGAAAACTCACGTTAAGGGATTTTGGTCATGAGATTATCAAAAAGGAT
CTTCACCTAGATCCTTTTAAATTAAAAATGAAGTTTTAAATCAATCTAAAGTATATATGAGTAAACTTGG
TCTGACAGTTACCAATGCTTAATCAGTGAGGCACCTATCTCAGCGATCTGTCTATTTCGTTCATCCATAG
TTGCCTGACTCCCCGTCGTGTAGATAACTACGATACGGGAGGGCTTACCATCTGGCCCCAGTGCTGCAAT
GATACCGCGAGACCCACGCTCACCGGCTCCAGATTTATCAGCAATAAACCAGCCAGCCGGAAGGGCCGAG
CGCAGAAGTGGTCCTGCAACTTTATCCGCCTCCATCCAGTCTATTAATTGTTGCCGGGAAGCTAGAGTAA
GTAGTTCGCCAGTTAATAGTTTGCGCAACGTTGTTGCCATTGCTACAGGCATCGTGGTGTCACGCTCGTC
GTTTGGTATGGCTTCATTCAGCTCCGGTTCCCAACGATCAAGGCGAGTTACATGATCCCCCATGTTGTGC
AAAAAAGCGGTTAGCTCCTTCGGTCCTCCGATCGTTGTCAGAAGTAAGTTGGCCGCAGTGTTATCACTCA
TGGTTATGGCAGCACTGCATAATTCTCTTACTGTCATGCCATCCGTAAGATGCTTTTCTGTGACTGGTGA
GTACTCAACCAAGTCATTCTGAGAATAGTGTATGCGGCGACCGAGTTGCTCTTGCCCGGCGTCAATACGG
GATAATACCGCGCCACATAGCAGAACTTTAAAAGTGCTCATCATTGGAAAACGTTCTTCGGGGCGAAAAC
TCTCAAGGATCTTACCGCTGTTGAGATCCAGTTCGATGTAACCCACTCGTGCACCCAACTGATCTTCAGC
ATCTTTTACTTTCACCAGCGTTTCTGGGTGAGCAAAAACAGGAAGGCAAAATGCCGCAAAAAAGGGAATA
AGGGCGACACGGAAATGTTGAATACTCATACTCTTCCTTTTTCAATATTATTGAAGCATTTATCAGGGTT
ATTGTCTCATGAGCGGATACATATTTGAATGTATTTAGAAAAATAAACAAATAGGGGTTCCGCGCACATT
TCCCCGAAAAGTGCC
